Addgene plasmid #168667: pDONR223 HCoV-NL63 M_nostop
Purpose: Gateway-compatible Entry vector
Depositing lab: Fritz Roth. Depositing organization: Sinai Health System. Publication: A resource of human coronavirus protein-coding sequences in a flexible, multipurpose Gateway Entry clone collection. Weller B, Lin CW, Pogoutse O, Sauer M, Marin-de la Rosa N, Strobel A, Young V, Knapp JJ, Rayhan A, Falter C, Kim DK, Roth FP, Falter-Braun P. G3 (Bethesda). 2023 Jul 5;13(7):jkad105. doi: 10.1093/g3journal/jkad105. PubMed 37267226.
Backbone
  Vector backbone: pDONR223
  Backbone manufacturer: Rual et al, Genome Res. 14:2128-2135, 2004.
  Backbone size w/o insert (bp): 5005
  Vector type: Other
Growth in bacteria
  Bacterial resistance: Spectinomycin, 50 μg/mL
  Growth temperature: 37°C
  Growth strain: DH5alpha
  Copy number: Unknown
Gene/Insert
  Gene/Insert name: M
  Species: Other
  Insert size (bp): 681
  Entrez Gene: HCNV63gp5 (a.k.a. HCNV63gp5)
  Cloning method: Gateway Cloning
  Sequencing primers: 5′ m13-For; 3′ m13-Rev
Resource information
  A portion of this plasmid was derived from a plasmid made by: Falter-Braun Lab
Terms and licenses: Academic/Nonprofit Terms; Industry Terms
How to cite: pDONR223 HCoV-NL63 M_nostop was a gift from Fritz Roth (Addgene plasmid # 168667 ; http://n2t.net/addgene:168667 ; RRID:Addgene_168667)
