[The description below was written by a language model from this plasmid's Addgene catalogue record.]
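Description:
pDONR223 HCoV-NL63 M_nostop is a Gateway-compatible Entry clone built on the pDONR223 donor backbone (about 5 kb without insert) and carrying the M gene of human coronavirus NL63 as a 681 bp insert. M corresponds to the viral gene HCNV63gp5, which encodes the coronavirus membrane protein. The plasmid is maintained in standard E. coli cloning strains such as DH5alpha under spectinomycin selection. The record lists its copy number as unknown and does not name the origin of replication. No feature table is provided, so individual backbone elements cannot be confirmed beyond what the catalogue fields state.

As an Entry vector, the construct is a shuttle for the open reading frame rather than an expression plasmid, and the record describes no promoter, tag or reporter driving M. The insert was introduced by Gateway cloning, so in a clone of this type it would be expected to sit between att recombination sites that allow transfer by an LR reaction into any compatible Destination vector, which then supplies the promoter, tags and host-specific elements. The "nostop" designation indicates that the coding sequence lacks its native stop codon, which allows in-frame C-terminal fusions to tags, reporters or assay domains encoded by the Destination vector. M13 forward and reverse primer sites flank the insert for sequence verification.

The plasmid belongs to a collection of human coronavirus protein-coding sequences prepared as flexible, multipurpose Entry clones, intended to let users move viral ORFs easily into whichever expression or interaction-assay systems they need.
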