>Addgene plasmid #168667 | pDONR223 HCoV-NL63 M_nostop | depositor partial sequence | sequence record 326876 | Inserted CDS without stop codon
ATGTCTAATAGTAGTGTGCCTCTTTTAGAGGTTTATGTCCATTTACGTAACTGGAACTTTAGTTGGAATT
TAATTCTAACGCTTTTTATAGTTGTGTTGCAGTATGGGCATTATAAGTATAGCAGACTTCTTTATGGTTT
AAAGATGTCTGTTTTATGGTGTTTATGGCCACTTGTTCTAGCTTTGTCTATTTTTGACTGTTTTGTCAAT
TTTAATGTGGACTGGGTCTTTTTTGGTTTTAGTATTCTTATGTCTATTATTACACTTTGTTTATGGGTTA
TGTATTTTGTTAATAGTTTCAGACTTTGGCGCCGTGTTAAAACTTTTTGGGCTTTTAATCCTGAAACTAA
TGCAATCATCTCTCTCCAGGTTTACGGACATAATTATTACTTACCGGTGATGGCTGCACCTACAGGTGTT
ACATTAACACTTCTTAGTGGTGTACTTCTTGTTGATGGCCATAAGATTGCTACTCGTGTTCAAGTGGGTC
AGTTGCCTAAATATGTAATAGTTGCTACGCCTAGTACCACAATTGTTTGTGACCGTGTTGGTCGCTCTGT
TAATGAAACAAGCCAGACTGGTTGGGCATTCTACGTCCGTGCTAAACATGGTGATTTTTCTGGTGTTGCC
TCTCAGGAGGGTGTTTTGTCAGAAAGAGAGAAGTTGCTTCATTTAATCTAA
